>Addgene plasmid #195658 | pBEL2537 | addgene full sequence | sequence record 384220 | Addgene NGS Result
TCTGCTAATCCTGTTACCAGTGGCTGCTGCCAGTGGCGATAAGTCGTGTCTTACCGGGTTGGACTCAAGA
CGATAGTTACCGGATAAGGCGCAGCGGTCGGGCTGAACGGGGGGTTCGTGCACACAGCCCAGCTTGGAGC
GAACGACCTACACCGAACTGAGATACCTACAGCGTGAGCTATGAGAAAGCGCCACGCTTCCCGAAGGGAG
AAAGGCGGACAGGTATCCGGTAAGCGGCAGGGTCGGAACAGGAGAGCGCACGAGGGAGCTTCCAGGGGGA
AACGCCTGGTATCTTTATAGTCCTGTCGGGTTTCGCCACCTCTGACTTGAGCGTCGATTTTTGTGATGCT
CGTCAGGGGGGCGGAGCCTATGGAAAAACGCCAGCAACGCGGCCTTTTTACGGTTCCTGGCCTTTTGCTG
GCCTTTTGCTCACATGTTCTTTCCTGCGTTATCCCCTGATTCTGTGGATAACCGTATTACCGCCTTTGAG
TGAGCTGATACCGCTCGCCGCAGCCGAACGACCGAGCGCAGCGAGTCAGTGAGCGAGGAAGCGGAAGAGC
GCCTGATGCGGTATTTTCTCCTTACGCATCTGTGCGGTATTTCACACCGCATAGGGTCATGGCTGCGCCC
CGACACCCGCCAACACCCGCTGACGCGCCCTGACGGGCTTGTCTGCTCCCGGCATCCGCTTACAGACAAG
CTGTGACCGTCTCCGGGAGCTGCATGTGTCAGAGGTTTTCACCGTCATCACCGAAACGCGCGAGGCAGAA
GGAGATGGCGCCCAACAGTCCCCCGGCCACGGGGCCTGCCACCATACCCACGCCGAAACAAGCGCTCATG
AGCCCGAAGTGGCGAGCCCGATCTTCCCCATCGGTGATGTCGGCGATATAGGCGCCAGCAACCGCACCTG
TGGCGCCGGTGATGCCGGCCACGATGCGTCCGGCGTAGAGGATCTGCTCATGTTTGACAGCTTATCATCG
ATGCATAATGTGCCTGTCAAATGGACGAAGCAGGGATTCTGCAAACCCTATGCTACTCCGTCAAGCCGTC
AATTGTCTGATTCGTTACCAATTATGACAACTTGACGGCTACATCATTCACTTTTTCTTCACAACCGGCA
CGGAACTCGCTCGGGCTGGCCCCGGTGCATTTTTTAAATACCCGCGAGAAATAGAGTTGATCGTCAAAAC
CAACATTGCGACCGACGGTGGCGATAGGCATCCGGGTGGTGCTCAAAAGCAGCTTCGCCTGGCTGATACG
TTGGTCCTCGCGCCAGCTTAAGACGCTAATCCCTAACTGCTGGCGGAAAAGATGTGACAGACGCGACGGC
GACAAGCAAACATGCTGTGCGACGCTGGCGATATCAAAATTGCTGTCTGCCAGGTGATCGCTGATGTACT
GACAAGCCTCGCGTACCCGATTATCCATCGGTGGATGGAGCGACTCGTTAATCGCTTCCATGCGCCGCAG
TAACAATTGCTCAAGCAGATTTATCGCCAGCAGCTCCGAATAGCGCCCTTCCCCTTGCCCGGCGTTAATG
ATTTGCCCAAACAGGTCGCTGAAATGCGGCTGGTGCGCTTCATCCGGGCGAAAGAACCCCGTATTGGCAA
ATATTGACGGCCAGTTAAGCCATTCATGCCAGTAGGCGCGCGGACGAAAGTAAACCCACTGGTGATACCA
TTCGCGAGCCTCCGGATGACGACCGTAGTGATGAATCTCTCCTGGCGGGAACAGCAAAATATCACCCGGT
CGGCAAACAAATTCTCGTCCCTGATTTTTCACCACCCCCTGACCGCGAATGGTGAGATTGAGAATATAAC
CTTTCATTCCCAGCGGTCGGTCGATAAAAAAATCGAGATAACCGTTGGCCTCAATCGGCGTTAAACCCGC
CACCAGATGGGCATTAAACGAGTATCCCGGCAGCAGGGGATCATTTTGCGCTTCAGCCATACTTTTCATA
CTCCCGCCATTCAGAGAAGAAACCAATTGTCCATATTGCATCAGACATTGCCGTCACTGCGTCTTTTACT
GGCTCTTCTCGCTAACCAAACCGGTAACCCCGCTTATTAAAAGCATTCTGTAACAAAGCGGGACCAAAGC
CATGACAAAAACGCGTAACAAAAGTGTCTATAATCACGGCAGAAAAGTCCACATTGATTATTTGCACGGC
GTCACACTTTGCTATGCCATAGCATTTTTATCCATAAGATTAGCGGATCCTACCTGACGCTTTTTATCGC
AACTCTCTACTGTTTCTCCATACCCGTTTTTTTGGGCTAGCGGCCGGCCTGGCCCGAAGGGTGAATTATG
TTTAAACGTTTAATGATGGTCGCTTTGCTGGTGATTGCACCTCTGAGTGCGGCAACCGCGGCAGACCAGA
CCAATCCGTATAAGCTGATGGACGAGGCGGCGCAGAAAACGTTCGATCGCCTGAAGAATGAGCAACCGCA
AATTCGGGCCAACCCGGATTATCTGCGTACCATTGTTGATCAGGAACTGCTGCCATACGTACAGGTGAAA
TACGCCGGTGCGCTGGTGCTGGGCCAGTATTACAAGAGTGCGACCCCTGCTCAACGTGAAGCCTACTTTG
CCGCTTTCCGTGAGTACCTGAAGCAGGCTTACGGTCAGGCGCTGGCGATGTATCACGGTCAAACCTATCA
GATTGCGCCAGAACAGCCGCTGGGCGATAAAACCATTGTGCCTATTCGCGTTACCATTATTGACCCGAAT
GGCCGTCCGCCGGTGCGTCTGGACTTCCAGTGGGCGAAAAACTCCCAGACGGGCAATTGGCAGGCTTACG
ACATGATTGCTGAAGGCGTCAGTATGATCACCACCAAACAAAACGAGTGGGGAACGCTGCTGCGTACCAA
AGGTATCGACGGCCTGACTGCGCAACTGAAATCGATTTCTCAACAGAAAATCACTCTGGAAGAGAAAAAA
TAAGGCCCAGGCGGCCGGTACCAAATTCCAGAAAAGAGACGCTGAAAAGCGTCTTTTTTCGTTTTGGTCC
TGGTCTGAGGAATGGTTGTAAGCTTGGCTGTTTTGGCGGATGAGAGAAGATTTTCAGCCTGATACAGATT
AAATCAGAACGCAGAAGCGGTCTGATAAAACAGAATTTGCCTGGCGGCAGTAGCGCGGTGGTCCCACCTG
ACCCCATGCCGAACTCAGAAGTGAAACGCCGTAGCGCCGATGGTAGTGTGGGGTCTCCCCATGCGAGAGT
AGGGAACTGCCAGGCATCAAATAAAACGAAAGGCTCAGTCGAAAGACTGGGCCTTTCGTTTTATCTGTTG
TTTGTCGGTGAACGCTCTCCTGAGTAGGACAAATCCGCCGGGAGCGGATTTGAACGTTGCGAAGCAACGG
CCCGGAGGGTGGCGGGCAGGACGCCCGCCATAAACTGCCAGGCATCAAATTAAGCAGAAGGCCATCCTGA
CGGATGGCCTTTTTGCGTTTCTACAAACTCTTTTGTTTATTTTTCTAAATACATTCAAATATGTATCCGC
TCATGAGACAATAACCCTGATAAATGCTTCAATAATATTGAAAAAGGAAGAGTATGAGTATTCAACATTT
CCGTGTCGCCCTTATTCCCTTTTTTGCGGCATTTTGCCTTCCTGTTTTTGCTCACCCAGAAACGCTGGTG
AAAGTAAAAGATGCTGAAGATCAGTTGGGTGCACGAGTGGGTTACATCGAACTGGATCTCAACAGCGGTA
AGATCCTTGAGAGTTTTCGCCCCGAAGAACGTTTTCCAATGATGAGCACTTTTAAAGTTCTGCTATGTGG
CGCGGTATTATCCCGTGTTGACGCCGGGCAAGAGCAACTCGGTCGCCGCATACACTATTCTCAGAATGAC
TTGGTTGAGTACTCACCAGTCACAGAAAAGCATCTTACGGATGGCATGACAGTAAGAGAATTATGCAGTG
CTGCCATAACCATGAGTGATAACACTGCGGCCAACTTACTTCTGACAACGATCGGAGGACCGAAGGAGCT
AACCGCTTTTTTGCACAACATGGGGGATCATGTAACTCGCCTTGATCGTTGGGAACCGGAGCTGAATGAA
GCCATACCAAACGACGAGCGTGACACCACGATGCCTGCAGCAATGGCAACAACGTTGCGCAAACTATTAA
CTGGCGAACTACTTACTCTAGCTTCCCGGCAACAATTAATAGACTGGATGGAGGCGGATAAAGTTGCAGG
ACCACTTCTGCGCTCGGCCCTTCCGGCTGGCTGGTTTATTGCTGATAAATCTGGAGCCGGTGAGCGTGGG
TCTCGCGGTATCATTGCAGCACTGGGGCCAGATGGTAAGCCCTCCCGTATCGTAGTTATCTACACGACGG
GGAGTCAGGCAACTATGGATGAACGAAATAGACAGATCGCTGAGATAGGTGCCTCACTGATTAAGCATTG
GTAACTGTCAGACCAAGTTTACTCATATATACTTTAGATTGATT
[125 nt withheld, positions 4455-4579]
C
[141 nt withheld, positions 4581-4721]
CCTTTGACGTTGGAGTCCACGTTCTTT
[37 nt withheld, positions 4749-4785]
ACCCTATCTCGGGCTATTCTTTTGATTTATAAGGGATTTTGCCGATTTCGGCCTATTGGTTAAAAAATGA
GCTGATTTAACAAAAATTTAACGCGAATTTTAACAAAATATTAACGTTTACAATTTAAAAGGATCTAGGT
GAAGATCCTTTTTGATAATCTCATGACCAAAATCCCTTAACGTGAGTTTTCGTTCCACTGAGCGTCAGAC
CCCGTAGAAAAGATCAAAGGATCTTCTTGAGATCCTTTTTTTCTGCGCGTAATCTGCTGCTTGCAAACAA
AAAAACCACCGCTACCAGCGGTGGTTTGTTTGCCGGATCAAGAGCTACCAACTCTTTTTCCGAAGGTAAC
TGGCTCAGCAGAGCGCAGATACCAAATACTGTCCTTCTAGTGTAGCCGTAGTTAGGCCACCACTTCAAGA
ACTCTGTAGCACCGCCTACATACCTCGC
Features (pLannotate 1.2.2; 14 found; start..end, strand, type, name):
    562..613     -  misc_feature   bom (fragment): basis of mobility region from pBR322
    729..768     -  CDS            rop (fragment): Rop protein, which maintains plasmids at low copy number; rop
    769..954     -  CDS            TcR (fragment): tetracycline efflux protein; tet; confers resistance to tetracycline
    964..982     +  promoter       tet promoter (fragment): E. coli promoter for tetracycline efflux protein gene
   1072..1950    -  CDS            araC: L-arabinose regulatory protein; araC
   1977..2261    +  promoter       araBAD promoter: araBAD; promoter of the L-arabinose operon of E. coli; the araC regulatory gene is transcribed in the opposite direction (Guzman et al., 1995)
   2308..2940    +  CDS            mlaC: MLAC_ECOLI - Also known as yrbC. Experimental evidence at protein level: Swiss-Prot protein existence level 1. Involved in a phospholipid transport pathway that maintains lipid asymmetry in the outer membrane by retrograde trafficking of phospholipids from the outer membrane to the inner membrane. May transfer phospholipid across the periplasmic space and deliver it to the MlaFEDB complex at the inner membrane. From Escherichia coli (strain K12).
   3119..3234    +  ncRNA          5S rRNA: Accession: RF00001 - 5S ribosomal RNA
   3238..3324    +  terminator     rrnB T1 terminator: Escherichia coli rrnB; transcription terminator T1 from the E. coli rrnB gene
   3416..3443    +  terminator     rrnB T2 terminator: transcription terminator T2 from the E. coli rrnB gene
   3462..3553    +  promoter       AmpR promoter: bla
   3554..4414    +  CDS            AmpR: β-lactamase; bla; confers resistance to ampicillin, carbenicillin, and related antibiotics
   4456..4836    +  rep_origin     M13 ori (sequence partly withheld): M13 bacteriophage origin of replication; arrow indicates direction of (+) strand synthesis
   5022..376     +  rep_origin     ori (across the origin): high-copy-number ColE1/pMB1/pBR322/pUC origin of replication
