[The description below was written by a language model from this plasmid's Addgene catalogue record and pLannotate feature annotations shown in this document.]
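Description:
pBEL2537 is a 5,233-nt bacterial expression plasmid built on a pBAD backbone, designed to supply a point-mutant version of the E. coli periplasmic lipid-binding protein MlaC, carrying the R153A substitution, for complementation experiments. It replicates in E. coli from a ColE1/pMB1-type origin (catalogued as high copy) and is selected with ampicillin through a β-lactamase gene driven by its own promoter. The annotated sequence also shows an M13 phage origin, which in principle permits single-stranded DNA production with helper phage. Short remnants of pBR322 elements are present as well (fragments of bom, rop, the tetracycline resistance gene and its promoter); these appear to be backbone leftovers rather than functional parts.

The payload is the mlaC coding sequence, inserted by Gibson assembly downstream of the araBAD promoter. The divergently transcribed araC gene encodes the regulator that represses this promoter in the absence of L-arabinose and activates it when the sugar is present, giving controllable expression. Transcription is terminated by the rrnB region, comprising the 5S rRNA segment and the T1 and T2 terminators. No epitope or purification tags are annotated.

MlaC is thought to shuttle phospholipids across the periplasm to the inner-membrane MlaFEDB complex as part of the pathway that maintains outer-membrane lipid asymmetry. According to the record, the plasmid comes from a study that probed protein-protein interactions in the Mla system by structure prediction and deep mutational scanning. Its stated purpose is complementation with MlaC(R153A), presumably to test whether this variant can restore Mla function in cells, though the record does not specify the host strain used or the phenotype assayed.
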