Addgene plasmid #195658: pBEL2537
Purpose: Complementation of MlaC(R153A)
Depositing lab: Gira Bhabha & Damian Ekiert. Depositing organization: NYU Grossman School of Medicine. Publication: Protein-protein interactions in the Mla lipid transport system probed by computational structure prediction and deep mutational scanning. MacRae MR, Puvanendran D, Haase MAB, Coudray N, Kolich L, Lam C, Baek M, Bhabha G, Ekiert DC. J Biol Chem. 2023 Apr 24:104744. doi: 10.1016/j.jbc.2023.104744. PubMed 37100290.
Backbone
  Vector backbone: pBAD
  Vector type: Bacterial Expression
Growth in bacteria
  Bacterial resistance: Ampicillin, 100 μg/mL
  Growth temperature: 37°C
  Growth strain: DH5alpha
  Copy number: High Copy
Gene/Insert
  Gene/Insert name: MlaC
  Species: E. coli
  Mutation: MlaC(R153A)
  Cloning method: Gibson Cloning
Terms and licenses: Academic/Nonprofit Terms; Industry Terms: Not Available to Industry
Depositor comments: Please visit https://www.biorxiv.org/content/10.1101/2022.12.09.519820v1 for bioRxiv preprint.
How to cite: pBEL2537 was a gift from Gira Bhabha & Damian Ekiert (Addgene plasmid # 195658 ; http://n2t.net/addgene:195658 ; RRID:Addgene_195658)
